>Addgene plasmid #158705 | pXPR_502_sgCD45 | addgene full sequence | sequence record 308819 | Addgene NGS Result
CTTTTGCTCACATGTTCTTTCCTGCGTTATCCCCTGATTCTGTGGATAACCGTATTACCGCCTTTGAGTG
AGCTGATACCGCTCGCCGCAGCCGAACGACCGAGCGCAGCGAGTCAGTGAGCGAGGAAGCGGAAGAGCGC
CCAATACGCAAACCGCCTCTCCCCGCGCGTTGGCCGATTCATTAATGCAGCTGGCACGACAGGTTTCCCG
ACTGGAAAGCGGGCAGTGAGCGCAACGCAATTAATGTGAGTTAGCTCACTCATTAGGCACCCCAGGCTTT
ACACTTTATGCTTCCGGCTCGTATGTTGTGTGGAATTGTGAGCGGATAACAATTTCACACAGGAAACAGC
TATGACCATGATTACGCCAAGCGCGCAATTAACCCTCACTAAAGGGAACAAAAGCTGGAGCTGCAAGCTT
AATGTAGTCTTATGCAATACTCTTGTAGTCTTGCAACATGGTAACGATGAGTTAGCAACATGCCTTACAA
GGAGAGAAAAAGCACCGTGCATGCCGATTGGTGGAAGTAAGGTGGTACGATCGTGCCTTATTAGGAAGGC
AACAGACGGGTCTGACATGGATTGGACGAACCACTGAATTGCCGCATTGCAGAGATATTGTATTTAAGTG
CCTAGCTCGATACATAAACGGGTCTCTCTGGTTAGACCAGATCTGAGCCTGGGAGCTCTCTGGCTAACTA
GGGAACCCACTGCTTAAGCCTCAATAAAGCTTGCCTTGAGTGCTTCAAGTAGTGTGTGCCCGTCTGTTGT
GTGACTCTGGTAACTAGAGATCCCTCAGACCCTTTTAGTCAGTGTGGAAAATCTCTAGCAGTGGCGCCCG
AACAGGGACTTGAAAGCGAAAGGGAAACCAGAGGAGCTCTCTCGACGCAGGACTCGGCTTGCTGAAGCGC
GCACGGCAAGAGGCGAGGGGCGGCGACTGGTGAGTACGCCAAAAATTTTGACTAGCGGAGGCTAGAAGGA
GAGAGATGGGTGCGAGAGCGTCAGTATTAAGCGGGGGAGAATTAGATCGCGATGGGAAAAAATTCGGTTA
AGGCCAGGGGGAAAGAAAAAATATAAATTAAAACATATAGTATGGGCAAGCAGGGAGCTAGAACGATTCG
CAGTTAATCCTGGCCTGTTAGAAACATCAGAAGGCTGTAGACAAATACTGGGACAGCTACAACCATCCCT
TCAGACAGGATCAGAAGAACTTAGATCATTATATAATACAGTAGCAACCCTCTATTGTGTGCATCAAAGG
ATAGAGATAAAAGACACCAAGGAAGCTTTAGACAAGATAGAGGAAGAGCAAAACAAAAGTAAGACCACCG
CACAGCAAGCGGCCGCTGATCTTCAGACCTGGAGGAGGAGATATGAGGGACAATTGGAGAAGTGAATTAT
ATAAATATAAAGTAGTAAAAATTGAACCATTAGGAGTAGCACCCACCAAGGCAAAGAGAAGAGTGGTGCA
GAGAGAAAAAAGAGCAGTGGGAATAGGAGCTTTGTTCCTTGGGTTCTTGGGAGCAGCAGGAAGCACTATG
GGCGCAGCGTCAATGACGCTGACGGTACAGGCCAGACAATTATTGTCTGGTATAGTGCAGCAGCAGAACA
ATTTGCTGAGGGCTATTGAGGCGCAACAGCATCTGTTGCAACTCACAGTCTGGGGCATCAAGCAGCTCCA
GGCAAGAATCCTGGCTGTGGAAAGATACCTAAAGGATCAACAGCTCCTGGGGATTTGGGGTTGCTCTGGA
AAACTCATTTGCACCACTGCTGTGCCTTGGAATGCTAGTTGGAGTAATAAATCTCTGGAACAGATTTGGA
ATCACACGACCTGGATGGAGTGGGACAGAGAAATTAACAATTACACAAGCTTAATACACTCCTTAATTGA
AGAATCGCAAAACCAGCAAGAAAAGAATGAACAAGAATTATTGGAATTAGATAAATGGGCAAGTTTGTGG
AATTGGTTTAACATAACAAATTGGCTGTGGTATATAAAATTATTCATAATGATAGTAGGAGGCTTGGTAG
GTTTAAGAATAGTTTTTGCTGTACTTTCTATAGTGAATAGAGTTAGGCAGGGATATTCACCATTATCGTT
TCAGACCCACCTCCCAACCCCGAGGGGACCCAGAGAGGGCCTATTTCCCATGATTCCTTCATATTTGCAT
ATACGATACAAGGCTGTTAGAGAGATAATTAGAATTAATTTGACTGTAAACACAAAGATATTAGTACAAA
ATACGTGACGTAGAAAGTAATAATTTCTTGGGTAGTTTGCAGTTTTAAAATTATGTTTTAAAATGGACTA
TCATATGCTTACCGTAACTTGAAAGTATTTCGATTTCTTGGCTTTATATATCTTGTGGAAAGGACGAAAC
ACCGGTTGTTCTAAGTCAGTAGAAGTTTAAGAGCTATGCTGCGAATACGAGGGAGCAGACGATATGGCGT
CGCTCCTCTCCACGAGAGCATATGGGCTCCGTGGTCTCGTACACCATCAGGGTACGTATCAGACACCATC
AGGGTCTGCTCGTATTCGCAGCATAGCAAGTTTAAATAAGGCTAGTCCGTTATCAACTTGAAAAAGTGGC
ACCGAGTCGGTGCTTTTTTTGAATTCTAGATCTTGAGACAAATGGCAGTATTCATCCACAATTTTAAAAG
AAAAGGGGGGATTGGGGGGTACAGTGCAGGGGAAAGAATAGTAGACATAATAGCAACAGACATACAAACT
AAAGAATTACAAAAACAAATTACAAAAATTCAAAATTTTCGGGTTTATTACAGGGACAGCAGAGATCCAC
TTTGGCGCCGGCTCGAGGGGGCCCGGGTTGCGCCTTTTCCAAGGCAGCCCTGGGTTTGCGCAGGGACGCG
GCTGCTCTGGGCGTGGTTCCGGGAAACGCAGCGGCGCCGACCCTGGGTCTCGCACATTCTTCACGTCCGT
TCGCAGCGTCACCCGGATCTTCGCCGCTACCCTTGTGGGCCCCCCGGCGACGCTTCCTGCTCCGCCCCTA
AGTCGGGAAGGTTCCTTGCGGTTCGCGGCGTGCCGGACGTGACAAACGGAAGCCGCACGTCTTACTAGTA
CCCTCGCAGACGGACAGCGCCAGGGAGCAATGGCAGCGCGCCGACCGCGATGGGCTGTGGCCAATAGCGG
CTGCTCAGCAGGGCGCGCCGAGAGCAGCGGCCGGGAAGGGGCGGTGCGGGAGGCGGGGTGTGGGGCGGTA
GTGTGGGCCCTGTTCCTGCCCGCGCGGTGTTCCGCATTCTGCAAGCCTCCGGAGCGCACGTCGGCAGTCG
GCTCCCTCGTTGACCGAATCACCGACCTCTCTCCCCAGGGGGATCCAACTTAAGCTTGCCACCATGTCGC
GGAGGCGGCACAGCTACGAGAACGATGGTGGACAACCTCACAAAAGGAGGAAGACGTCTATGCTAGCCTC
CAAAACCATCGTTCTTTCGGTCGGCGAGGCTACTCGCACTCTGACTGAGATCCAGTCCACCGCAGACCGT
CAGATCTTCGAAGAGAAGGTCGGGCCTCTGGTGGGTCGGCTGCGCCTCACGGCTTCGCTCCGTCAAAACG
GAGCCAAGACCGCGTATCGAGTCAACCTAAAACTGGATCAGGCGGACGTCGTTGATTCCGGACTTCCGAA
AGTGCGCTACACTCAGGTATGGTCGCACGACGTGACAATCGTTGCGAATAGCACCGAGGCCTCGCGCAAA
TCGTTGTACGATTTGACCAAGTCCCTCGTCGCGACCTCGCAGGTCGAAGATCTTGTCGTCAACCTTGTGC
CGCTGGGCCGTTCTTCAACTTTCTTGTACAAAGTGGGCGGAGGAGGTGGAAGCGGAGGAGGAGGAAGCGG
AGGAGGAGGTAGCGGACCTAAGAAAAAGAGGAAGGTGGCGGCCGCTGGTACCCCTTCAGGGCAGATCAGC
AACCAGGCCCTGGCTCTGGCCCCTAGCTCCGCTCCAGTGCTGGCCCAGACTATGGTGCCCTCTAGTGCTA
TGGTGCCTCTGGCCCAGCCACCTGCTCCAGCCCCTGTGCTGACCCCAGGACCACCCCAGTCACTGAGCGC
TCCAGTGCCCAAGTCTACACAGGCCGGCGAGGGGACTCTGAGTGAAGCTCTGCTGCACCTGCAGTTCGAC
GCTGATGAGGACCTGGGAGCTCTGCTGGGGAACAGCACCGATCCCGGAGTGTTCACAGATCTGGCCTCCG
TGGACAACTCTGAGTTTCAGCAGCTGCTGAATCAGGGCGTGTCCATGTCTCATAGTACAGCCGAACCAAT
GCTGATGGAGTACCCCGAAGCCATTACCCGGCTGGTGACCGGCAGCCAGCGGCCCCCCGACCCCGCTCCA
ACTCCCCTGGGAACCAGCGGCCTGCCTAATGGGCTGTCCGGAGATGAAGACTTCTCAAGCATCGCTGATA
TGGACTTTAGTGCCCTGCTGTCACAGATTTCCTCTAGTGGGCAGGGAGGAGGTGGAAGCGGCTTCAGCGT
GGACACCAGTGCCCTGCTGGACCTGTTCAGCCCCTCGGTGACCGTGCCCGACATGAGCCTGCCTGACCTT
GACAGCAGCCTGGCCAGTATCCAAGAGCTCCTGTCTCCCCAGGAGCCCCCCAGGCCTCCCGAGGCAGAGA
ACAGCAGCCCGGATTCAGGGAAGCAGCTGGTGCACTACACAGCGCAGCCGCTGTTCCTGCTGGACCCCGG
CTCCGTGGACACCGGGAGCAACGACCTGCCGGTGCTGTTTGAGCTGGGAGAGGGCTCCTACTTCTCCGAA
GGGGACGGCTTCGCCGAGGACCCCACCATCTCCCTGCTGACAGGCTCGGAGCCTCCCAAAGCCAAGGACC
CCACTGTCTCCGATATCGGCAGTGGAGAGGGCAGAGGAAGTCTGCTAACATGCGGTGACGTCGAGGAGAA
TCCTGGCCCAGGTACCACAGATCCACCGGAGCTTACCATGACCGAGTACAAGCCCACGGTGCGCCTCGCC
ACCCGCGACGACGTCCCCAGGGCCGTACGCACCCTCGCCGCCGCGTTCGCCGACTACCCCGCCACGCGCC
ACACCGTCGATCCGGACCGCCACATCGAGCGGGTCACCGAGCTGCAAGAACTCTTCCTCACGCGCGTCGG
GCTCGACATCGGCAAGGTGTGGGTCGCGGACGACGGCGCCGCCGTGGCGGTCTGGACCACGCCGGAGAGC
GTCGAAGCGGGGGCGGTGTTCGCCGAGATCGGCCCGCGCATGGCCGAGTTGAGCGGTTCCCGGCTGGCCG
CGCAGCAACAGATGGAAGGCCTCCTGGCGCCGCACCGGCCCAAGGAGCCCGCGTGGTTCCTGGCCACCGT
CGGCGTTTCGCCCGACCACCAGGGCAAGGGTCTGGGCAGCGCCGTCGTGCTCCCCGGAGTGGAGGCGGCC
GAGCGCGCCGGGGTGCCCGCCTTCCTGGAGACCTCCGCGCCCCGCAACCTCCCCTTCTACGAGCGGCTCG
GCTTCACCGTCACCGCCGACGTCGAGGTGCCCGAAGGACCGCGCACCTGGTGCATGACCCGCAAGCCCGG
TGCCGCTAGCTGAACGCGTTAAGTCGACTTTAAGACCAATGACTTACAAGGCAGCTGTAGATCTTAGCCA
CTTTTTAAAAGAAAAGGGGGGACTGGAAGGGCTAATTCACTCCCAACGAAGACAAGATCTGCTTTTTGCT
TGTACTGGGTCTCTCTGGTTAGACCAGATCTGAGCCTGGGAGCTCTCTGGCTAACTAGGGAACCCACTGC
TTAAGCCTCAATAAAGCTTGCCTTGAGTGCTTCAAGTAGTGTGTGCCCGTCTGTTGTGTGACTCTGGTAA
CTAGAGATCCCTCAGACCCTTTTAGTCAGTGTGGAAAATCTCTAGCAGTACGTATAGTAGTTCATGTCAT
CTTATTATTCAGTATTTATAACTTGCAAAGAAATGAATATCAGAGAGTGAGAGGAACTTGTTTATTGCAG
CTTATAATGGTTACAAATAAAGCAATAGCATCACAAATTTCACAAATAAAGCATTTTTTTCACTGCATTC
TAGTTGTGGTTTGTCCAAACTCATCAATGTATCTTATCATGTCTGGCTCTAGCTATCCCGCCCCTAACTC
CGCCCATCCCGCCCCTAACTCCGCCCAGTTCCGCCCATTCTCCGCCCCATGGCTGACTAATTTTTTTTAT
TTATGCAGAGGCCGAGGCCGCCTCGGCCTCTGAGCTATTCCAGAAGTAGTGAGGAGGCTTTTTTGGAGGC
CTAGGGACGTACCCAATTCGCCCTATAGTGAGTCGTATTACGCGCGCTCACTGGCCGTCGTTTTACAACG
TCGTGACTGGGAAAACCCTGGCGTTACCCAACTTAATCGCCTTGCAGCACATCCCCCTTTCGCCAGCTGG
CGTAATAGCGAAGAGGCCCGCACCGATCGCCCTTCCCAACAGTTGCGCAGCCTGAATGGCGAATGGG
[124 nt withheld, positions 6438-6561]
C
[91 nt withheld, positions 6563-6653]
A
[49 nt withheld, positions 6655-6703]
CCTTTGACGTTGGAGTCCACGTTCTTT
[37 nt withheld, positions 6731-6767]
ACCCTATCTCGGTCTATTCTTTTGATTTATAAGGGATTTTGCCGATTTCGGCCTATTGGTTAAAAAATGA
GCTGATTTAACAAAAATTTAACGCGAATTTTAACAAAATATTAACGCTTACAATTTAGGTGGCACTTTTC
GGGGAAATGTGCGCGGAACCCCTATTTGTTTATTTTTCTAAATACATTCAAATATGTATCCGCTCATGAG
ACAATAACCCTGATAAATGCTTCAATAATATTGAAAAAGGAAGAGTATGAGTATTCAACATTTCCGTGTC
GCCCTTATTCCCTTTTTTGCGGCATTTTGCCTTCCTGTTTTTGCTCACCCAGAAACGCTGGTGAAAGTAA
AAGATGCTGAAGATCAGTTGGGTGCACGAGTGGGTTACATCGAACTGGATCTCAACAGCGGTAAGATCCT
TGAGAGTTTTCGCCCCGAAGAACGTTTTCCAATGATGAGCACTTTTAAAGTTCTGCTATGTGGCGCGGTA
TTATCCCGTATTGACGCCGGGCAAGAGCAACTCGGTCGCCGCATACACTATTCTCAGAATGACTTGGTTG
AGTACTCACCAGTCACAGAAAAGCATCTTACGGATGGCATGACAGTAAGAGAATTATGCAGTGCTGCCAT
AACCATGAGTGATAACACTGCGGCCAACTTACTTCTGACAACGATCGGAGGACCGAAGGAGCTAACCGCT
TTTTTGCACAACATGGGGGATCATGTAACTCGCCTTGATCGTTGGGAACCGGAGCTGAATGAAGCCATAC
CAAACGACGAGCGTGACACCACGATGCCTGTAGCAATGGCAACAACGTTGCGCAAACTATTAACTGGCGA
ACTACTTACTCTAGCTTCCCGGCAACAATTAATAGACTGGATGGAGGCGGATAAAGTTGCAGGACCACTT
CTGCGCTCGGCCCTTCCGGCTGGCTGGTTTATTGCTGATAAATCTGGAGCCGGTGAGCGTGGGTCTCGCG
GTATCATTGCAGCACTGGGGCCAGATGGTAAGCCCTCCCGTATCGTAGTTATCTACACGACGGGGAGTCA
GGCAACTATGGATGAACGAAATAGACAGATCGCTGAGATAGGTGCCTCACTGATTAAGCATTGGTAACTG
TCAGACCAAGTTTACTCATATATACTTTAGATTGATTTAAAACTTCATTTTTAATTTAAAAGGATCTAGG
TGAAGATCCTTTTTGATAATCTCATGACCAAAATCCCTTAACGTGAGTTTTCGTTCCACTGAGCGTCAGA
CCCCGTAGAAAAGATCAAAGGATCTTCTTGAGATCCTTTTTTTCTGCGCGTAATCTGCTGCTTGCAAACA
AAAAAACCACCGCTACCAGCGGTGGTTTGTTTGCCGGATCAAGAGCTACCAACTCTTTTTCCGAAGGTAA
CTGGCTTCAGCAGAGCGCAGATACCAAATACTGTTCTTCTAGTGTAGCCGTAGTTAGGCCACCACTTCAA
GAACTCTGTAGCACCGCCTACATACCTCGCTCTGCTAATCCTGTTACCAGTGGCTGCTGCCAGTGGCGAT
AAGTCGTGTCTTACCGGGTTGGACTCAAGACGATAGTTACCGGATAAGGCGCAGCGGTCGGGCTGAACGG
GGGGTTCGTGCACACAGCCCAGCTTGGAGCGAACGACCTACACCGAACTGAGATACCTACAGCGTGAGCT
ATGAGAAAGCGCCACGCTTCCCGAAGGGAGAAAGGCGGACAGGTATCCGGTAAGCGGCAGGGTCGGAACA
GGAGAGCGCACGAGGGAGCTTCCAGGGGGAAACGCCTGGTATCTTTATAGTCCTGTCGGGTTTCGCCACC
TCTGACTTGAGCGTCGATTTTTGTGATGCTCGTCAGGGGGGCGGAGCCTATGGAAAAACGCCAGCAACGC
GGCCTTTTTACGGTTCCTGGCCTTTTGCTGGC
Features (pLannotate 1.2.2; 31 found; start..end, strand, type, name):
      2..135     +  rep_origin     RSF ori (fragment): Plasmids containing the RSF 1030 origin of replication can be propagated in E. coli cells that contain additional plasmids with compatible origins.
    137..229     +  CDS            lacI (fragment): lac repressor; lacI; The lac repressor binds to the lac operator to inhibit transcription in E. coli. This inhibition can be relieved by adding lactose or isopropyl-β-D-thiogalactopyranoside (IPTG).
    242..263     +  protein_bind   CAP binding site: CAP binding activates transcription in the presence of cAMP. E. coli catabolite activator protein
    278..308     +  promoter       lac promoter: promoter for the E. coli lac operon
    316..332     +  protein_bind   lac operator: The lac repressor binds to the lac operator to inhibit transcription in E. coli. This inhibition can be relieved by adding lactose or isopropyl-β-D-thiogalactopyranoside (IPTG). lac repressor encoded by lacI
    377..395     +  promoter       T3 promoter: promoter for bacteriophage T3 RNA polymerase
    423..649     +  promoter       RSV promoter: Rous sarcoma virus enhancer/promoter
    650..830     +  LTR            5' LTR (truncated): truncated 5' long terminal repeat (LTR) from HIV-1
    877..1002    +  misc_feature   HIV-1 Ψ: packaging signal of human immunodeficiency virus type 1
    986..1349    +  CDS            HIV-1 gag (fragment): gag protein from human immunodeficiency virus 1; gag
   1495..1728    +  misc_feature   RRE: The Rev response element (RRE) of HIV-1 allows for Rev-dependent mRNA export from the nucleus to the cytoplasm.
   2105..2131    +  CDS            Rev (fragment): human immunodeficiency virus 1 (HIV-1) Rev protein; rev; enhances nuclear export of unspliced and incompletely spliced viral mRNAs
   2135..2375    +  promoter       U6 promoter: RNA polymerase III promoter for human U6 snRNA
   2539..2603    +  misc_RNA       tracrRNA (fragment): trans-activating CRISPR RNA for the Streptococcus pyogenes CRISPR/Cas9 system
   2652..2769    +  misc_feature   cPPT/CTS: central polypurine tract and central termination sequence of HIV-1
   2828..3328    +  promoter       hPGK promoter: human phosphoglycerate kinase 1 promoter
   3429..3791    +  CDS            COAT_BPPP7: Experimental evidence at protein level: Swiss-Prot protein existence level 1. Forms the phage shell; binds to the phage RNA. From Pseudomonas phage PP7 (Bacteriophage PP7).
   3799..3816    -  protein_bind   attB2 (fragment): mutant version of attB; core recombination site for the Gateway® BP reaction BP Clonase™
   3903..4445    +  CDS            Rela (fragment): TF65_MOUSE - Also known as Nfkb3. Experimental evidence at protein level: Swiss-Prot protein existence level 1. NF-kappa-B is a pleiotropic transcription factor present in almost all cell types and is the endpoint of a series of signal transduction events that are initiated by a vast array of stimuli related to many biological processes such as inflammation, immunity, differentiation, cell growth, tumorigenesis and apoptosis. NF-kappa-B is a homo- or heterodimeric complex formed by the Rel-like domain- containing proteins RELA/p65, RELB, NFKB1/p105, NFKB1/p50, REL and NFKB2/p52. The heterodime
   4470..4841    +  CDS            HSF1: C-terminal activation domain from the human heat shock transcription factor HSF1
   4938..5534    +  CDS            PuroR (fragment): puromycin N-acetyltransferase; pac from Streptomyces; confers resistance to puromycin
   5560..5622    +  CDS            nef (fragment): NEF_HV1Z2 - Experimental evidence at protein level: Swiss-Prot protein existence level 1. Extracellular Nef protein targets CD4(+) T-lymphocytes for apoptosis by interacting with CXCR4 surface receptors. From Human immunodeficiency virus type 1 group M subtype D (isolate Z2/CDC-Z34) (HIV-1).
   5624..5857    +  LTR            3' LTR (ΔU3): self-inactivating 3' long terminal repeat (LTR) from HIV-1
   5935..6056    +  polyA_signal   SV40 poly(A) signal: SV40 polyadenylation signal
   6096..6231    +  rep_origin     SV40 ori: SV40 origin of replication
   6252..6270    -  promoter       T7 promoter: promoter for bacteriophage T7 RNA polymerase
   6278..6433    +  CDS            lacZα (fragment): LacZα fragment of β-galactosidase; lacZ fragment
   6438..6866    +  rep_origin     f1 ori (sequence partly withheld): f1 bacteriophage origin of replication; arrow indicates direction of (+) strand synthesis
   6919..7023    +  promoter       AmpR promoter: bla
   7024..7884    +  CDS            AmpR: β-lactamase; bla; confers resistance to ampicillin, carbenicillin, and related antibiotics
   8055..8643    +  rep_origin     ori: high-copy-number ColE1/pMB1/pBR322/pUC origin of replication
