[The description below was written by a language model from this plasmid's Addgene catalogue record and pLannotate feature annotations shown in this document.]
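Description:
pXPR_502_sgCD45 is a third-generation, self-inactivating lentiviral plasmid built on the pXPR backbone that delivers a guide RNA against human CD45 (PTPRC) and serves as a control for CRISPR activation (CRISPRa) experiments. It is propagated in E. coli as a high-copy plasmid through a ColE1/pUC-type origin with ampicillin selection (AmpR). The backbone also carries an f1 origin, an SV40 origin and poly(A) signal, and remnants of lac and lacZα cloning sequences. The viral portion has an RSV promoter driving a truncated HIV-1 5′ LTR, followed by the Ψ packaging signal, a gag fragment, the RRE for Rev-dependent export, the cPPT/CTS, and a ΔU3 3′ LTR. The genome can therefore be packaged when helper functions are supplied in trans, but the integrated provirus lacks LTR promoter activity.

Two expression units sit between the LTRs. A human U6 (Pol III) promoter transcribes the PTPRC-targeting guide fused to an S. pyogenes tracrRNA-derived scaffold. A human PGK promoter then drives an open reading frame annotated as the PP7 bacteriophage coat protein, followed by a RelA/p65 fragment and the HSF1 C-terminal activation domain, with a puromycin resistance gene downstream for selecting transduced mammalian cells. The table does not annotate how PuroR is linked to the upstream coding sequence. The PP7 coat protein is an RNA-binding module, so the arrangement suggests that the p65-HSF1 activator is recruited to the guide RNA, although no PP7 aptamers are explicitly annotated in the scaffold. No Cas9 or dCas9 is annotated on the plasmid, so it would have to be provided separately. CD45 is a cell-surface protein, which makes induction by this guide a convenient readout of CRISPRa activity. The associated publication used it in the context of genome-wide activation screening in human cells.
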