Addgene plasmid #158705: pXPR_502_sgCD45
Purpose: CD45 CRISPRa control
Depositing lab: John Doench & David Root. Depositing organization: Broad Institute. Publication: Identification of Antinorovirus Genes in Human Cells Using Genome-Wide CRISPR Activation Screening. Orchard RC, Sullender ME, Dunlap BF, Balce DR, Doench JG, Virgin HW. J Virol. 2018 Dec 10;93(1). pii: JVI.01324-18. doi: 10.1128/JVI.01324-18. Print 2019 Jan 1. PubMed 30305350.
Backbone
  Vector backbone: pXPR
  Vector type: Lentiviral
Growth in bacteria
  Bacterial resistance: Ampicillin, 100 μg/mL
  Growth temperature: 37°C
  Growth strain: NEB Stable
  Copy number: High Copy
Gene/Insert
  Gene/Insert name: CD45 (alt name: PTPRC)
  gRNA/shRNA sequence: GTTGTTCTAAGTCAGTAGAA
  Species: H. sapiens (human)
  Entrez Gene: PTPRC (a.k.a. B220, CD45, CD45R, GP180, IMD105, L-CA, LCA, LY5, T200)
  Cloning method: Restriction Enzyme; 5′ cloning site Unknown (unknown if destroyed)
Terms and licenses: Academic/Nonprofit Terms; Industry Terms: Not Available to Industry
Depositor comments: For questions regarding use of this plasmid, please contact John Doench.
How to cite: pXPR_502_sgCD45 was a gift from John Doench & David Root (Addgene plasmid # 158705 ; http://n2t.net/addgene:158705 ; RRID:Addgene_158705)
